>Addgene plasmid #227422 | AAV-NG-CBE C | addgene full sequence | sequence record 456168 | Addgene NGS Result
GTGAGCGCAACGCAATTAATGTGAGTTAGCTCACTCATTAGGCACCCCAGGCTTTACACTTTATGCTTCC
GGCTCGTATGTTGTGTGGAATTGTGAGCGGATAACAATTTCACACAGGAAACAGCTATGACCATGATTAC
GCCAGATTTAATTAAGGCTGCGCGCTCGCTCGCTCACTGAGGCCGCCCGGGCAAAGCCCGGGCGTCGGGC
GACCTTTGGTCGCCCGGCCTCAGTGAGCGAGCGAGCGCGCAGAGAGGGAGTGGCCAACTCCATCACTAGG
GGTTCCTGCGGCCTCTAGATCAGGGTACCCGTTACATAACTTACGGTAAATGGCCCGCCTGGCTGACCGC
CCAACGACCCCCGCCCATTGACGTCAATAGTAACGCCAATAGGGACTTTCCATTGACGTCAATGGGTGGA
GTATTTACGGTAAACTGCCCACTTGGCAGTACATCAAGTGTATCATATGCCAAGTACGCCCCCTATTGAC
GTCAATGACGGTAAATGGCCCGCCTGGCATTGTGCCCAGTACATGACCTTATGGGACTTTCCTACTTGGC
AGTACATCTACGTATTAGTCATCGCTATTACCATGGTCGAGGTGAGCCCCACGTTCTGCTTCACTCTCCC
CATCTCCCCCCCCTCCCCACCCCCAATTTTGTATTTATTTATTTTTTAATTATTTTGTGCAGCGATGGGG
GCGGGGGGGGGGGGGGGGCGCGCGCCGGGGGGGGGGGGGGGGGGSGGGGGGSGGGGSGGGGSGRGGSGGR
GAGGKGCGGCGGCAGCCAATCAGAGCGGCGCGCTCCGAAAGTTTCCTTTTATGGCGAGGCGGCGGCGGCG
GCGGCCCTATAAAAAGCGAAGCGCGCGGCGGGCGGGAGTCGCTGCGCGCTGCCTTCGCCCCGTGCCCCGC
TCCGCCGCCGCCTCGCGCCGCCCGCCCCGGCTCTGACTGACCGCGTTACTCCCACAGGTGAGCGGGCGGG
ACGGCCCTTCTCCTCCGGGCTGTAATTAGCTGAGCAAGAGGTAAGGGTTTAAGGGATGGTTGGTTGGTGG
GGTATTAATGTTTAATTACCTGGAGCACCTGCCTGAAATCACTTTTTTTCAGGTTGGACCGGTGCCACCA
TGAAACGGACAGCCGACGGAAGCGAGTTCGAGTCACCAAAGAAGAAGCGGAAAGTCATCAAGATTGCTAC
ACGGAAATACCTGGGAAAGCAGAACGTGTACGACATCGGCGTGGAGCGGGATCACAACTTCGCCCTGAAG
AATGGCTTTATCGCCAGCAATTGCTTCGACTCCGTGGAAATCTCCGGCGTGGAAGATCGGTTCAACGCCT
CCCTGGGCACATACCACGATCTGCTGAAAATTATCAAGGACAAGGACTTCCTGGACAATGAGGAAAACGA
GGACATTCTGGAAGATATCGTGCTGACCCTGACACTGTTTGAGGACAGAGAGATGATCGAGGAACGGCTG
AAAACCTATGCCCACCTGTTCGACGACAAAGTGATGAAGCAGCTGAAGCGGCGGAGATACACCGGCTGGG
GCAGGCTGAGCCGGAAGCTGATCAACGGCATCCGGGACAAGCAGTCCGGCAAGACAATCCTGGATTTCCT
GAAGTCCGACGGCTTCGCCAACAGAAACTTCATGCAGCTGATCCACGACGACAGCCTGACCTTTAAAGAG
GACATCCAGAAAGCCCAGGTGTCCGGCCAGGGCGATAGCCTGCACGAGCACATTGCCAATCTGGCCGGCA
GCCCCGCCATTAAGAAGGGCATCCTGCAGACAGTGAAGGTGGTGGACGAGCTCGTGAAAGTGATGGGCCG
GCACAAGCCCGAGAACATCGTGATCGAAATGGCCAGAGAGAACCAGACCACCCAGAAGGGACAGAAGAAC
AGCCGCGAGAGAATGAAGCGGATCGAAGAGGGCATCAAAGAGCTGGGCAGCCAGATCCTGAAAGAACACC
CCGTGGAAAACACCCAGCTGCAGAACGAGAAGCTGTACCTGTACTACCTGCAGAATGGGCGGGATATGTA
CGTGGACCAGGAACTGGACATCAACCGGCTGTCCGACTACGATGTGGACCATATCGTGCCTCAGAGCTTT
CTGAAGGACGACTCCATCGACAACAAGGTGCTGACCAGAAGCGACAAGAACCGGGGCAAGAGCGACAACG
TGCCCTCCGAAGAGGTCGTGAAGAAGATGAAGAACTACTGGCGGCAGCTGCTGAACGCCAAGCTGATTAC
CCAGAGAAAGTTCGACAATCTGACCAAGGCCGAGAGAGGCGGCCTGAGCGAACTGGATAAGGCCGGCTTC
ATCAAGAGACAGCTGGTGGAAACCCGGCAGATCACAAAGCACGTGGCACAGATCCTGGACTCCCGGATGA
ACACTAAGTACGACGAGAATGACAAGCTGATCCGGGAAGTGAAAGTGATCACCCTGAAGTCCAAGCTGGT
GTCCGATTTCCGGAAGGATTTCCAGTTTTACAAAGTGCGCGAGATCAACAACTACCACCACGCCCACGAC
GCCTACCTGAACGCCGTCGTGGGAACCGCCCTGATCAAAAAGTACCCTAAGCTGGAAAGCGAGTTCGTGT
ACGGCGACTACAAGGTGTACGACGTGCGGAAGATGATCGCCAAGAGCGAGCAGGAAATCGGCAAGGCTAC
CGCCAAGTACTTCTTCTACAGCAACATCATGAACTTTTTCAAGACCGAGATTACCCTGGCCAACGGCGAG
ATCCGGAAGCGGCCTCTGATCGAGACAAACGGCGAAACCGGGGAGATCGTGTGGGATAAGGGCCGGGATT
TTGCCACCGTGCGGAAAGTGCTGAGCATGCCCCAAGTGAATATCGTGAAAAAGACCGAGGTGCAGACAGG
CGGCTTCAGCAAAGAGTCTATCCGGCCCAAGAGGAACAGCGATAAGCTGATCGCCAGAAAGAAGGACTGG
GACCCTAAGAAGTACGGCGGCTTCGTGAGCCCCACCGTGGCCTATTCTGTGCTGGTGGTGGCCAAAGTGG
AAAAGGGCAAGTCCAAGAAACTGAAGAGTGTGAAAGAGCTGCTGGGGATCACCATCATGGAAAGAAGCAG
CTTCGAGAAGAATCCCATCGACTTTCTGGAAGCCAAGGGCTACAAAGAAGTGAAAAAGGACCTGATCATC
AAGCTGCCTAAGTACTCCCTGTTCGAGCTGGAAAACGGCCGGAAGAGAATGCTGGCCTCTGCCCGGTTCC
TGCAGAAGGGAAACGAACTGGCCCTGCCCTCCAAATATGTGAACTTCCTGTACCTGGCCAGCCACTATGA
GAAGCTGAAGGGCTCCCCCGAGGATAATGAGCAGAAACAGCTGTTTGTGGAACAGCACAAGCACTACCTG
GACGAGATCATCGAGCAGATCAGCGAGTTCTCCAAGAGAGTGATCCTGGCCGACGCTAATCTGGACAAAG
TGCTGTCCGCCTACAACAAGCACCGGGATAAGCCCATCAGAGAGCAGGCCGAGAATATCATCCACCTGTT
TACCCTGACCAATCTGGGAGCCCCTCGGGCCTTCAAGTACTTTGACACCACCATCGACCGGAAGGTGTAC
CGGAGCACCAAAGAGGTGCTGGACGCCACCCTGATCCACCAGAGCATCACCGGCCTGTACGAGACACGGA
TCGACCTGTCTCAGCTGGGAGGTGACAGCGGCGGGAGCGGCGGGAGCGGGGGGAGCACTAATCTGAGCGA
CATCATTGAGAAGGAGACTGGGAAACAGCTGGTCATTCAGGAGTCCATCCTGATGCTGCCTGAGGAGGTG
GAGGAAGTGATCGGCAACAAGCCAGAGTCTGACATCCTGGTGCACACCGCCTACGACGAGTCCACAGATG
AGAATGTGATGCTGCTGACCTCTGACGCCCCCGAGTATAAGCCTTGGGCCCTGGTCATCCAGGATTCTAA
CGGCGAGAATAAGATCAAGATGCTGGGATCCAAAAGAACCGCCGACGGCAGCGAATTCGAGCCCAAGAAG
AAGAGGAAAGTCTAAGATCTGATAATCAACCTCTGGATTACAAAATTTGTGAAAGATTGACTGGTATTCT
TAACTATGTTGCTCCTTTTACGCTATGTGGATACGCTGCTTTAATGCCTTTGTATCATGCTATTGCTTCC
CGTATGGCTTTCATTTTCTCCTCCTTGTATAAATCCTGGTTAGTTCTTGCCACGGCGGAACTCATCGCCG
CCTGCCTTGCCCGCTGCTGGACAGGGGCTCGGCTGTTGGGCACTGACAATTCCGTGGTGCGACTGTGCCT
TCTAGTTGCCAGCCATCTGTTGTTTGCCCCTCCCCCGTGCCTTCCTTGACCCTGGAAGGTGCCACTCCCA
CTGTCCTTTCCTAATAAAATGAGGAAATTGCATCGCATTGTCTGAGTAGGTGTCATTCTATTCTGGGGGG
TGGGGTGGGGCAGGACAGCAAGGGGGAGGATTGGGAAGACAATAGCAGGCATGCTGGGGATGCGGTGGGC
TCTATGGCTCGAGAAAAAAAGCACCGACTCGGTGCCACTTTTTCAAGTTGATAACGGACTAGCCTTATTT
TAACTTGCTATTTCTAGCTCTAAAACCGAGACGCATTAATCGTCTCGGGTGTTTCGTCCTTTCCACAAGA
TATATAAAGCCAAGAAATCGAAATACTTTCAAGTTACGGTAAGCATATGATAGTCCATTTTAAAACATAA
TTTTAAAACTGCAAACTACCCAAGAAATTATTACTTTCTACGTCACGTATTTTGTACTAATATCTTTGTG
TTTACAGTCAAATTAATTCTAATTATCTCTCTAACAGCCTTGTATCGTATATGCAAATATGAAGGAATCA
TGGGAAATAGGCCCTCTTCCTGCCCGACCTTGCGGCCGCAGGAACCCCTAGTGATGGAGTTGGCCACTCC
CTCTCTGCGCGCTCGCTCGCTCACTGAGGCCGGGCGACCAAAGGTCGCCCGACGCCCGGGCTTTGCCCGG
GCGGCCTCAGTGAGCGAGCGAGCGCGCAGCCTTAATTAACCTAATTCACTGGCCGTCGTTTTACAACGTC
GTGACTGGGAAAACCCTGGCGTTACCCAACTTAATCGCCTTGCAGCACATCCCCCTTTCGCCAGCTGGCG
TAATAGCGAAGAGGCCCGCACCGATCGCCCTTCCCAACAGTTGCGCAGCCTGAATGGCGAATGGG
[124 nt withheld, positions 5176-5299]
C
[91 nt withheld, positions 5301-5391]
A
[49 nt withheld, positions 5393-5441]
CCTTTGACGTTGGAGTCCACGTTCTTT
[37 nt withheld, positions 5469-5505]
ACCCTATCTCGGTCTATTCTTTTGATTTATAAGGGATTTTGCCGATTTCGGCCTATTGGTTAAAAAATGA
GCTGATTTAACAAAAATTTAACGCGAATTTTAACAAAATATTAACGCTTACAATTTAGGTGGCACTTTTC
GGGGAAATGTGCGCGGAACCCCTATTTGTTTATTTTTCTAAATACATTCAAATATGTATCCGCTCATGAG
ACAATAACCCTGATAAATGCTTCAATAATATTGAAAAAGGAAGAGTATGAGTATTCAACATTTCCGTGTC
GCCCTTATTCCCTTTTTTGCGGCATTTTGCCTTCCTGTTTTTGCTCACCCAGAAACGCTGGTGAAAGTAA
AAGATGCTGAAGATCAGTTGGGTGCACGAGTGGGTTACATCGAACTGGATCTCAACAGCGGTAAGATCCT
TGAGAGTTTTCGCCCCGAAGAACGTTTTCCAATGATGAGCACTTTTAAAGTTCTGCTATGTGGCGCGGTA
TTATCCCGTATTGACGCCGGGCAAGAGCAACTCGGTCGCCGCATACACTATTCTCAGAATGACTTGGTTG
AGTACTCACCAGTCACAGAAAAGCATCTTACGGATGGCATGACAGTAAGAGAATTATGCAGTGCTGCCAT
AACCATGAGTGATAACACTGCGGCCAACTTACTTCTGACAACGATCGGAGGACCGAAGGAGCTAACCGCT
TTTTTGCACAACATGGGGGATCATGTAACTCGCCTTGATCGTTGGGAACCGGAGCTGAATGAAGCCATAC
CAAACGACGAGCGTGACACCACGATGCCTGTAGCAATGGCAACAACGTTGCGCAAACTATTAACTGGCGA
ACTACTTACTCTAGCTTCCCGGCAACAATTAATAGACTGGATGGAGGCGGATAAAGTTGCAGGACCACTT
CTGCGCTCGGCCCTTCCGGCTGGCTGGTTTATTGCTGATAAATCTGGAGCCGGTGAGCGTGGGTCTCGCG
GTATCATTGCAGCACTGGGGCCAGATGGTAAGCCCTCCCGTATCGTAGTTATCTACACGACGGGGAGTCA
GGCAACTATGGATGAACGAAATAGACAGATCGCTGAGATAGGTGCCTCACTGATTAAGCATTGGTAACTG
TCAGACCAAGTTTACTCATATATACTTTAGATTGATTTAAAACTTCATTTTTAATTTAAAAGGATCTAGG
TGAAGATCCTTTTTGATAATCTCATGACCAAAATCCCTTAACGTGAGTTTTCGTTCCACTGAGCGTCAGA
CCCCGTAGAAAAGATCAAAGGATCTTCTTGAGATCCTTTTTTTCTGCGCGTAATCTGCTGCTTGCAAACA
AAAAAACCACCGCTACCAGCGGTGGTTTGTTTGCCGGATCAAGAGCTACCAACTCTTTTTCCGAAGGTAA
CTGGCTTCAGCAGAGCGCAGATACCAAATACTGTTCTTCTAGTGTAGCCGTAGTTAGGCCACCACTTCAA
GAACTCTGTAGCACCGCCTACATACCTCGCTCTGCTAATCCTGTTACCAGTGGCTGCTGCCAGTGGCGAT
AAGTCGTGTCTTACCGGGTTGGACTCAAGACGATAGTTACCGGATAAGGCGCAGCGGTCGGGCTGAACGG
GGGGTTCGTGCACACAGCCCAGCTTGGAGCGAACGACCTACACCGAACTGAGATACCTACAGCGTGAGCT
ATGAGAAAGCGCCACGCTTCCCGAAGGGAGAAAGGCGGACAGGTATCCGGTAAGCGGCAGGGTCGGAACA
GGAGAGCGCACGAGGGAGCTTCCAGGGGGAAACGCCTGGTATCTTTATAGTCCTGTCGGGTTTCGCCACC
TCTGACTTGAGCGTCGATTTTTGTGATGCTCGTCAGGGGGGCGGAGCCTATGGAAAAACGCCAGCAACGC
GGCCTTTTTACGGTTCCTGGCCTTTTGCTGGCCTTTTGCTCACATGTTCTTTCCTGCGTTATCCCCTGAT
TCTGTGGATAACCGTATTACCGCCTTTGAGTGAGCTGATACCGCTCGCCGCAGCCGAACGACCGAGCGCA
GCGAGTCAGTGAGCGAGGAAGCGGAAGAGCGCCCAATACGCAAACCGCCTCTCCCCGCGCGTTGGCCGAT
TCATTAATGCAGCTGGCACGACAGGTTTCCCGACTGGAAAGCGGGCA
Features (pLannotate 1.2.2; 21 found; start..end, strand, type, name):
     17..38      +  protein_bind   CAP binding site: CAP binding activates transcription in the presence of cAMP. E. coli catabolite activator protein
     53..83      +  promoter       lac promoter: promoter for the E. coli lac operon
     91..107     +  protein_bind   lac operator: The lac repressor binds to the lac operator to inhibit transcription in E. coli. This inhibition can be relieved by adding lactose or isopropyl-β-D-thiogalactopyranoside (IPTG). lac repressor encoded by lacI
    157..287     -  repeat_region  AAV2 ITR (fragment): inverted terminal repeat of adeno-associated virus serotype 2 inverted
    310..595     +  enhancer       CMV enhancer: human cytomegalovirus immediate early enhancer; contains an 18-bp deletion relative to the standard CMV enhancer
    597..874     +  promoter       chicken β-actin promoter: No description available
    875..1102    +  intron         hybrid intron: hybrid between chicken β-actin (CBA) and minute virus of mice (MMV) introns (Gray et al., 2011)
   1282..3662    +  CDS            Cas9(C) (fragment): C-terminal portion of Streptococcus pyogenes Cas9 (Zetsche et al., 2015)
   3697..3945    +  CDS            UGI: UNGI_BPPB2 - Experimental evidence at protein level: Swiss-Prot protein existence level 1. This protein binds specifically and reversibly to the host uracil-DNA glycosylase, preventing removal of uracil residues from PBS2 DNA by the host uracil-excision repair system. From Bacillus phage PBS2 (Bacteriophage PBS2).
   4014..4171    +  misc_feature   WPRE (fragment): woodchuck hepatitis virus posttranscriptional regulatory element
   4177..4259    +  misc_feature   WPRE (fragment): woodchuck hepatitis virus posttranscriptional regulatory element
   4263..4487    +  polyA_signal   bGH poly(A) signal: bovine growth hormone polyadenylation signal
   4501..4576    -  misc_RNA       gRNA scaffold: guide RNA scaffold for the Streptococcus pyogenes CRISPR/Cas9 system
   4606..4846    -  promoter       U6 promoter: RNA polymerase III promoter for human U6 snRNA
   4870..5000    +  repeat_region  AAV2 ITR (fragment): inverted terminal repeat of adeno-associated virus serotype 2 inverted
   5014..5171    +  CDS            lacZα (fragment): LacZα fragment of β-galactosidase; lacZ fragment
   5176..5604    +  rep_origin     f1 ori (sequence partly withheld): f1 bacteriophage origin of replication; arrow indicates direction of (+) strand synthesis
   5657..5761    +  promoter       AmpR promoter: bla
   5762..6622    +  CDS            AmpR: β-lactamase; bla; confers resistance to ampicillin, carbenicillin, and related antibiotics
   6793..7381    +  rep_origin     ori: high-copy-number ColE1/pMB1/pBR322/pUC origin of replication
   7564..4       +  CDS            lacI (fragment) (across the origin): lac repressor; lacI; The lac repressor binds to the lac operator to inhibit transcription in E. coli. This inhibition can be relieved by adding lactose or isopropyl-β-D-thiogalactopyranoside (IPTG).
