[The description below was written by a language model from this plasmid's Addgene catalogue record and pLannotate feature annotations shown in this document.]
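Description:
AAV-NG-CBE C is an AAV transfer plasmid for mammalian expression that carries the C-terminal half of a split cytosine base editor. The catalogue lists it as built on a px601-type backbone, with part of the plasmid derived from an earlier split base editor AAV construct, and assembled by Gibson cloning. It is about 7.65 kb. In E. coli it is propagated through a high-copy ColE1/pUC origin with ampicillin selection (AmpR). The backbone also contains an f1 origin and remnants of lac elements (lac promoter/operator, lacZα and lacI fragments).

The payload lies between two AAV2 inverted terminal repeats, which allow the cassette to be packaged into recombinant AAV particles. Expression is driven by the Cbh promoter, annotated here as its component parts: a CMV enhancer, the chicken β-actin promoter and a hybrid CBA/MVM intron. The coding region comprises the C-terminal portion of Streptococcus pyogenes Cas9 followed by one annotated copy of the uracil glycosylase inhibitor (UGI), which blocks uracil excision and so favours the C-to-T editing outcome. The "NG" in the name suggests a Cas9 variant with relaxed NG PAM recognition, but the record does not give the mutations. About 180 bp between the intron and the Cas9 fragment is unannotated, and the record does not state how the two halves are rejoined. A truncated WPRE and a bGH polyadenylation signal follow the coding sequence. On the opposite strand, a human U6 promoter drives an SpCas9 guide RNA scaffold; the spacer is not specified.

The plasmid is meant for use with a companion N-terminal vector, because a full base editor exceeds AAV packaging capacity. The associated work applied such editors to rescue retinal degeneration in Pde6a mice.
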