Addgene plasmid #227422: AAV-NG-CBE C
Purpose: expresses the C-terminal of AAV-NG-CBE
Depositing lab: Yang Sun. Depositing organization: Stanford University. Publication: Efficient Rescue of Retinal Degeneration in Pde6a Mice by Engineered Base Editing and Prime Editing. Liu Z, Chen S, Davis AE, Lo CH, Wang Q, Li T, Ning K, Zhang Q, Zhao J, Wang S, Sun Y. Adv Sci (Weinh). 2024 Sep 19:e2405628. doi: 10.1002/advs.202405628. PubMed 39297417.
Backbone
  Vector backbone: px601
  Total vector size (bp): 7654
  Modifications to backbone: Backbone sourced from Addgene plasmid #137176
  Vector type: Mammalian Expression, AAV, CRISPR
Growth in bacteria
  Bacterial resistance: Ampicillin, 100 μg/mL
  Growth temperature: 37°C
  Growth strain: NEB Stable
  Copy number: High Copy
Gene/Insert
  Gene/Insert name: AAV-NG-CBE C-terminal
  Species: Synthetic
  Promoter: Cbh
  Cloning method: Gibson Cloning
  Sequencing primers: 5′ gcaagaggtaagggtttaaggg; 3′ U6
Resource information
  A portion of this plasmid was derived from a plasmid made by: David Liu, backbone sourced from Addgene plasmid #137176.
Terms and licenses: Academic/Nonprofit Terms; Industry Terms: Not Available to Industry
How to cite: AAV-NG-CBE C was a gift from Yang Sun (Addgene plasmid # 227422 ; http://n2t.net/addgene:227422 ; RRID:Addgene_227422)
